>Addgene plasmid #99980 | pDONR221-Cka2 | addgene full sequence | sequence record 191956 | Addgene NGS Result
GTAAAACGACGGCCAGTCTTAAGCTCGGGCCCCAAATAATGATTTTATTTTGACTGATAGTGACCTGTTC
GTTGCAACAAATTGATGAGCAATGCTTTTTTATAATGCCAACTTTGTACAAAAAAGCAGGCTACAAAATG
CCATTACCTCCGTCAACATTGAACCAGAAATCTAATAGAGTCTACTCTGTAGCTAGGGTGTACAAGAATG
CCTGCGAGGAGAGACCACAAGAATACTGGGACTACGAACAAGGGGTGACCATCGATTGGGGAAAGATTTC
CAATTACGAAATTATCAACAAAATTGGAAGAGGGAAATATTCCGAAGTGTTCAGCGGTAGATGTATTGTA
AACAACCAGAAGTGTGTTATTAAAGTTTTAAAACCAGTTAAAATGAAAAAAATTTATAGAGAGTTGAAAA
TTCTGACCAATCTAACAGGCGGCCCCAATGTTGTTGGCCTTTATGATATAGTACAAGACGCTGACTCCAA
AATACCTGCTTTGATCTTTGAGGAAATCAAAAATGTTGATTTCAGAACTTTATATCCTACATTCAAACTT
CCTGACATCCAGTATTATTTCACGCAATTATTGATTGCGTTAGACTACTGTCACTCCATGGGCATAATGC
ACAGAGACGTAAAGCCTCAGAATGTCATGATTGATCCTACGGAACGTAAACTAAGGCTGATCGATTGGGG
CCTGGCGGAGTTCTACCATCCAGGTGTAGATTACAACGTTCGTGTCGCTTCGCGTTACCACAAGGGACCA
GAACTTTTAGTAAACTTGAACCAATATGACTACTCCCTAGACTTATGGTCAGTAGGATGCATGCTAGCAG
CTATTGTCTTCAAAAAAGAACCTTTTTTCAAAGGGTCGTCTAATCCAGATCAACTGGTAAAGATTGCCAC
AGTACTAGGAACCAAGGAACTGTTAGGCTATTTGGGTAAGTACGGGTTGCACTTACCATCTGAATACGAC
AACATTATGAGAGACTTTACAAAAAAATCGTGGACACACTTTATAACCTCCGAGACCAAATTAGCTGTTC
CTGAAGTGGTTGATTTAATCGACAATTTATTAAGGTATGACCATCAAGAAAGATTAACAGCAAAGGAGGC
TATGGATCATAAGTTTTTCAAAACGAAGTTTGAAACCCAGCTTTCTTGTACAAAGTTGGCATTATAAGAA
AGCATTGCTTATCAATTTGTTGCAACGAACAGGTCACTATCAGTCAAAATAAAATCATTATTTGCCATCC
AGCTGATATCCCCTATAGTGAGTCGTATTACATGGTCATAGCTGTTTCCTGGCAGCTCTGGCCCGTGTCT
CAAAATCTCTGATGTTACATTGCACAAGATAAAAATATATCATCATGAACAATAAAACTGTCTGCTTACA
TAAACAGTAATACAAGGGGTGTTATGAGCCATATTCAACGGGAAACGTCGAGGCCGCGATTAAATTCCAA
CATGGATGCTGATTTATATGGGTATAAATGGGCTCGCGATAATGTCGGGCAATCAGGTGCGACAATCTAT
CGCTTGTATGGGAAGCCCGATGCGCCAGAGTTGTTTCTGAAACATGGCAAAGGTAGCGTTGCCAATGATG
TTACAGATGAGATGGTCAGACTAAACTGGCTGACGGAATTTATGCCTCTTCCGACCATCAAGCATTTTAT
CCGTACTCCTGATGATGCATGGTTACTCACCACTGCGATCCCCGGAAAAACAGCATTCCAGGTATTAGAA
GAATATCCTGATTCAGGTGAAAATATTGTTGATGCGCTGGCAGTGTTCCTGCGCCGGTTGCATTCGATTC
CTGTTTGTAATTGTCCTTTTAACAGCGATCGCGTATTTCGTCTCGCTCAGGCGCAATCACGAATGAATAA
CGGTTTGGTTGATGCGAGTGATTTTGATGACGAGCGTAATGGCTGGCCTGTTGAACAAGTCTGGAAAGAA
ATGCATAAACTTTTGCCATTCTCACCGGATTCAGTCGTCACTCATGGTGATTTCTCACTTGATAACCTTA
TTTTTGACGAGGGGAAATTAATAGGTTGTATTGATGTTGGACGAGTCGGAATCGCAGACCGATACCAGGA
TCTTGCCATCCTATGGAACTGCCTCGGTGAGTTTTCTCCTTCATTACAGAAACGGCTTTTTCAAAAATAT
GGTATTGATAATCCTGATATGAATAAATTGCAGTTTCATTTGATGCTCGATGAGTTTTTCTAATCAGAAT
TGGTTAATTGGTTGTAACACTGGCAGAGCATTACGCTGACTTGACGGGACGGCGCAAGCTCATGACCAAA
ATCCCTTAACGTGAGTTACGCGTCGTTCCACTGAGCGTCAGACCCCGTAGAAAAGATCAAAGGATCTTCT
TGAGATCCTTTTTTTCTGCGCGTAATCTGCTGCTTGCAAACAAAAAAACCACCGCTACCAGCGGTGGTTT
GTTTGCCGGATCAAGAGCTACCAACTCTTTTTCCGAAGGTAACTGGCTTCAGCAGAGCGCAGATACCAAA
TACTGTTCTTCTAGTGTAGCCGTAGTTAGGCCACCACTTCAAGAACTCTGTAGCACCGCCTACATACCTC
GCTCTGCTAATCCTGTTACCAGTGGCTGCTGCCAGTGGCGATAAGTCGTGTCTTACCGGGTTGGACTCAA
GACGATAGTTACCGGATAAGGCGCAGCGGTCGGGCTGAACGGGGGGTTCGTGCACACAGCCCAGCTTGGA
GCGAACGACCTACACCGAACTGAGATACCTACAGCGTGAGCTATGAGAAAGCGCCACGCTTCCCGAAGGG
AGAAAGGCGGACAGGTATCCGGTAAGCGGCAGGGTCGGAACAGGAGAGCGCACGAGGGAGCTTCCAGGGG
GAAACGCCTGGTATCTTTATAGTCCTGTCGGGTTTCGCCACCTCTGACTTGAGCGTCGATTTTTGTGATG
CTCGTCAGGGGGGCGGAGCCTATGGAAAAACGCCAGCAACGCGGCCTTTTTACGGTTCCTGGCCTTTTGC
TGGCCTTTTGCTCACATGTTCTTTCCTGCGTTATCCCCTGATTCTGTGGATAACCGTATTACCGCCTTTG
AGTGAGCTGATACCGCTCGCCGCAGCCGAACGACCGAGCGCAGCGAGTCAGTGAGCGAGGAAGCGGAAGA
GCGCCCAATACGCAAACCGCCTCTCCCCGCGCGTTGGCCGATTCATTAATGCAGCTGGCACGACAGGTTT
CCCGACTGGAAAGCGGGCAGTGAGCGCAACGCAATTAATACGCGTACCGCTAGCCAGGAAGAGTTTGTAG
AAACGCAAAAAGGCCATCCGTCAGGATGGCCTTCTGCTTAGTTTGATGCCTGGCAGTTTATGGCGGGCGT
CCTGCCCGCCACCCTCCGGGCCGTTGCTTCACAACGTTCAAATCCGCTCCCGGCGGATTTGTCCTACTCA
GGAGAGCGTTCACCGACAAACAACAGATAAAACGAAAGGCCCAGTCTTCCGACTGAGCCTTTCGTTTTAT
TTGATGCCTGGCAGTTCCCTACTCTCGCGTTAACGCTAGCATGGATGTTTTCCCAGTCACGACGTT
Features (pLannotate 1.2.2; 10 found; start..end, strand, type, name):
     33..132     +  protein_bind   attL1: mutant version of attL; recombination site for the Gateway® LR reaction LR Clonase™
    138..1154    +  CDS            CKA2: CSK22_YEAST - Experimental evidence at protein level: Swiss-Prot protein existence level 1. Casein kinases are operationally defined by their preferential utilization of acidic proteins such as caseins as substrates. The alpha and alpha' chains contain the catalytic site. May play a role in cell proliferation. Required for cell viability. From Saccharomyces cerevisiae (strain ATCC 204508 / S288c) (Baker's yeast).
   1155..1254    -  protein_bind   attL2: mutant version of attL; recombination site for the Gateway® LR reaction LR Clonase™
   1272..1290    -  promoter       T7 promoter: promoter for bacteriophage T7 RNA polymerase
   1424..2233    +  CDS            KanR: aminoglycoside phosphotransferase; aph(3')-Ia; confers resistance to kanamycin in bacteria or G418 (Geneticin®) in eukaryotes
   2380..2968    +  rep_origin     ori: high-copy-number ColE1/pMB1/pBR322/pUC origin of replication
   3151..3243    +  CDS            lacI (fragment): lac repressor; lacI; The lac repressor binds to the lac operator to inhibit transcription in E. coli. This inhibition can be relieved by adding lactose or isopropyl-β-D-thiogalactopyranoside (IPTG).
   3298..3325    -  terminator     rrnB T2 terminator: transcription terminator T2 from the E. coli rrnB gene
   3457..3500    +  terminator     rrnB T1 terminator: Escherichia coli rrnB; transcription terminator T1 from the E. coli rrnB gene
   3547..17      -  CDS            lacZα (fragment) (across the origin): LacZα fragment of β-galactosidase; lacZ fragment
