[The description below was written by a language model from this plasmid's Addgene catalogue record and pLannotate feature annotations shown in this document.]
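Description:
pDONR221-Cka2 is a Gateway entry clone built on the pDONR221 backbone, carrying the Saccharomyces cerevisiae CKA2 open reading frame (YOR061W). The sequenced plasmid is 3,566 nt. It is maintained in E. coli through a high-copy ColE1/pUC-type origin and selected with kanamycin via an aph(3')-Ia aminoglycoside phosphotransferase gene. Although the catalogue lists the vector type as yeast expression, the annotated features include no yeast origin, yeast selectable marker or yeast promoter, so the plasmid itself acts as a bacterial shuttle for the ORF rather than as an expression vector.

The CKA2 coding sequence, which encodes the alpha' catalytic subunit of casein kinase 2, sits directly between attL1 and attL2 sites. These are the recombination sites left after a BP reaction into a pDONR vector, and they allow the insert to be transferred directionally and in frame into any attR-containing destination vector using LR Clonase. No epitope tags or reporters are annotated on the insert, so any fusion partners or promoters would be supplied by the chosen destination vector. The rrnB T1 and T2 terminators lie upstream of the cassette and insulate it from read-through transcription from the backbone. A T7 promoter lies just outside attL2, oriented toward the insert on the opposite strand. Short lacI and lacZα fragments are also called, which appear to be backbone remnants with no stated function.

The recorded purpose is to shuttle yeast Cka2 into Gateway destination vectors. The associated publication concerns the protein interactome of the yeast small subunit processome, which suggests use in protein–protein interaction assays, though the record does not name the destination vectors used.
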