Addgene plasmid #99980: pDONR221-Cka2
Purpose: Shuttle yeast Cka2 into Gateway destination vector
Depositing lab: Susan Baserga. Depositing organization: Yale University. Publication: The SSU processome interactome in Saccharomyces cerevisiae reveals potential new protein subcomplexes. Vincent NG, Charette JM, Baserga SJ. RNA. 2017 Oct 20. pii: rna.062927.117. doi: 10.1261/rna.062927.117. PubMed 29054886.
Backbone
  Vector backbone: pDONR221
  Vector type: Yeast Expression
Growth in bacteria
  Bacterial resistance: Kanamycin, 50 μg/mL
  Growth temperature: 37°C
  Growth strain: DH5alpha
  Copy number: High Copy
Gene/Insert
  Gene/Insert name: Cka2
  Species: S. cerevisiae (budding yeast)
  Entrez Gene: CKA2 (a.k.a. YOR061W, YOR29-12)
  Cloning method: Gateway Cloning
Terms and licenses: Academic/Nonprofit Terms; Industry Terms: Not Available to Industry
How to cite: pDONR221-Cka2 was a gift from Susan Baserga (Addgene plasmid # 99980 ; http://n2t.net/addgene:99980 ; RRID:Addgene_99980)
