>Addgene plasmid #99980 | pDONR221-Cka2 | depositor partial sequence | sequence record 182731 | pDONR221
CTTTCCTGCGTTATCCCCTGATTCTGTGGATAACCGTATTACCGCCTTTGAGTGAGCTGATACCGCTCGC
CGCAGCCGAACGACCGAGCGCAGCGAGTCAGTGAGCGAGGAAGCGGAAGAGCGCCCAATACGCAAACCGC
CTCTCCCCGCGCGTTGGCCGATTCATTAATGCAGCTGGCACGACAGGTTTCCCGACTGGAAAGCGGGCAG
TGAGCGCAACGCAATTAATACGCGTACCGCTAGCCAGGAAGAGTTTGTAGAAACGCAAAAAGGCCATCCG
TCAGGATGGCCTTCTGCTTAGTTTGATGCCTGGCAGTTTATGGCGGGCGTCCTGCCCGCCACCCTCCGGG
CCGTTGCTTCACAACGTTCAAATCCGCTCCCGGCGGATTTGTCCTACTCAGGAGAGCGTTCACCGACAAA
CAACAGATAAAACGAAAGGCCCAGTCTTCCGACTGAGCCTTTCGTTTTATTTGATGCCTGGCAGTTCCCT
ACTCTCGCGTTAACGCTAGCATGGATGTTTTCCCAGTCACGACGTTGTAAAACGACGGCCAGTCTTAAGC
TCGGGCCCCAAATAATGATTTTATTTTGACTGATAGTGACCTGTTCGTTGCAACAAATTGATGAGCAATG
CTTTTTTATAATGCCAACTTTGTACAAAAAAGCTGAACGAGAAACGTAAAATGATATAAATATCAATATA
TTAAATTAGATTTTGCATAAAAAACAGACTACATAATACTGTAAAACACAACATATCCAGTCACTATGAA
TCAACTACTTAGATGGTATTAGTGACCTGTAGTCGACCGACAGCCTTCCAAATGTTCTTCGGGTGATGCT
GCCAACTTAGTCGACCGACAGCCTTCCAAATGTTCTTCTCAAACGGAATCGTCGTATCCAGCCTACTCGC
TATTGTCCTCAATGCCGTATTAAATCATAAAAAGAAATAAGAAAAAGAGGTGCGAGCCTCTTTTTTGTGT
GACAAAATAAAAACATCTACCTATTCATATACGCTAGTGTCATAGTCCTGAAAATCATCTGCATCAAGAA
CAATTTCACAACTCTTATACTTTTCTCTTACAAGTCGTTCGGCTTCATCTGGATTTTCAGCCTCTATACT
TACTAAACGTGATAAAGTTTCTGTAATTTCTACTGTATCGACCTGCAGACTGGCTGTGTATAAGGGAGCC
TGACATTTATATTCCCCAGAACATCAGGTTAATGGCGTTTTTGATGTCATTTTCGCGGTGGCTGAGATCA
GCCACTTCTTCCCCGATAACGGAGACCGGCACACTGGCCATATCGGTGGTCATCATGCGCCAGCTTTCAT
CCCCGATATGCACCACCGGGTAAAGTTCACGGGAGACTTTATCTGACAGCAGACGTGCACTGGCCAGGGG
GATCACCATCCGTCGCCCGGGCGTGTCAATAATATCACTCTGTACATCCACAAACAGACGATAACGGCTC
TCTCTTTTATAGGTGTAAACCTTAAACTGCATTTCACCAGCCCCTGTTCTCGTCAGCAAAAGAGCCGTTC
ATTTCAATAAACCGGGCGACCTCAGCCATCCCTTCCTGATTTTCCGCTTTCCAGCGTTCGGCACGCAGAC
GACGGGCTTCATTCTGCATGGTTGTGCTTACCAGACCGGAGATATTGACATCATATATGCCTTGAGCAAC
TGATAGCTGTCGCTGTCAACTGTCACTGTAATACGCTGCTTCATAGCATACCTCTTTTTGACATACTTCG
GGTATACATATCAGTATATATTCTTATACCGCAAAAATCAGCGCGCAAATACGCATACTGTTATCTGGCT
TTTAGTAAGCCGGATCCACGCGGCGTTTACGCCCCCCCTGCCACTCATCGCAGTACTGTTGTAATTCATT
AAGCATTCTGCCGACATGGAAGCCATCACAAACGGCATGATGAACCTGAATCGCCAGCGGCATCAGCACC
TTGTCGCCTTGCGTATAATATTTGCCCATGGTGAAAACGGGGGCGAAGAAGTTGTCCATATTGGCCACGT
TTAAATCAAAACTGGTGAAACTCACCCAGGGATTGGCTGAGACGAAAAACATATTCTCAATAAACCCTTT
AGGGAAATAGGCCAGGTTTTCACCGTAACACGCCACATCTTGCGAATATATGTGTAGAAACTGCCGGAAA
TCGTCGTGGTATTCACTCCAGAGCGATGAAAACGTTTCAGTTTGCTCATGGAAAACGGTGTAACAAGGGT
GAACACTATCCCATATCACCAGCTCACCGTCTTTCATTGCCATACGGAATTCCGGATGAGCATTCATCAG
GCGGGCAAGAATGTGAATAAAGGCCGGATAAAACTTGTGCTTATTTTTCTTTACGGTCTTTAAAAAGGCC
GTAATATCCAGCTGAACGGTCTGGTTATAGGTACATTGAGCAACTGACTGAAATGCCTCAAAATGTTCTT
TACGATGCCATTGGGATATATCAACGGTGGTATATCCAGTGATTTTTTTCTCCATTTTAGCTTCCTTAGC
TCCTGAAAATCTCGATAACTCAAAAAATACGCCCGGTAGTGATCTTATTTCATTATGGTGAAAGTTGGAA
CCTCTTACGTGCCGATCAACGTCTCATTTTCGCCAAAAGTTGGCCCAGGGCTTCCCGGTATCAACAGGGA
CACCAGGATTTATTTATTCTGCGAAGTGATCTTCCGTCACAGGTATTTATTCGGCGCAAAGTGCGTCGGG
TGATGCTGCCAACTTAGTCGACTACAGGTCACTAATACCATCTAAGTAGTTGATTCATAGTGACTGGATA
TGTTGTGTTTTACAGTATTATGTAGTCTGTTTTTTATGCAAAATCTAATTTAATATATTGATATTTATAT
CATTTTACGTTTCTCGTTCAGCTTTCTTGTACAAAGTTGGCATTATAAGAAAGCATTGCTTATCAATTTG
TTGCAACGAACAGGTCACTATCAGTCAAAATAAAATCATTATTTGCCATCCAGCTGATATCCCCTATAGT
GAGTCGTATTACATGGTCATAGCTGTTTCCTGGCAGCTCTGGCCCGTGTCTCAAAATCTCTGATGTTACA
TTGCACAAGATAAAAATATATCATCATGAACAATAAAACTGTCTGCTTACATAAACAGTAATACAAGGGG
TGTTATGAGCCATATTCAACGGGAAACGTCGAGGCCGCGATTAAATTCCAACATGGATGCTGATTTATAT
GGGTATAAATGGGCTCGCGATAATGTCGGGCAATCAGGTGCGACAATCTATCGCTTGTATGGGAAGCCCG
ATGCGCCAGAGTTGTTTCTGAAACATGGCAAAGGTAGCGTTGCCAATGATGTTACAGATGAGATGGTCAG
ACTAAACTGGCTGACGGAATTTATGCCTCTTCCGACCATCAAGCATTTTATCCGTACTCCTGATGATGCA
TGGTTACTCACCACTGCGATCCCCGGAAAAACAGCATTCCAGGTATTAGAAGAATATCCTGATTCAGGTG
AAAATATTGTTGATGCGCTGGCAGTGTTCCTGCGCCGGTTGCATTCGATTCCTGTTTGTAATTGTCCTTT
TAACAGCGATCGCGTATTTCGTCTCGCTCAGGCGCAATCACGAATGAATAACGGTTTGGTTGATGCGAGT
GATTTTGATGACGAGCGTAATGGCTGGCCTGTTGAACAAGTCTGGAAAGAAATGCATAAACTTTTGCCAT
TCTCACCGGATTCAGTCGTCACTCATGGTGATTTCTCACTTGATAACCTTATTTTTGACGAGGGGAAATT
AATAGGTTGTATTGATGTTGGACGAGTCGGAATCGCAGACCGATACCAGGATCTTGCCATCCTATGGAAC
TGCCTCGGTGAGTTTTCTCCTTCATTACAGAAACGGCTTTTTCAAAAATATGGTATTGATAATCCTGATA
TGAATAAATTGCAGTTTCATTTGATGCTCGATGAGTTTTTCTAATCAGAATTGGTTAATTGGTTGTAACA
CTGGCAGAGCATTACGCTGACTTGACGGGACGGCGCAAGCTCATGACCAAAATCCCTTAACGTGAGTTAC
GCGTCGTTCCACTGAGCGTCAGACCCCGTAGAAAAGATCAAAGGATCTTCTTGAGATCCTTTTTTTCTGC
GCGTAATCTGCTGCTTGCAAACAAAAAAACCACCGCTACCAGCGGTGGTTTGTTTGCCGGATCAAGAGCT
ACCAACTCTTTTTCCGAAGGTAACTGGCTTCAGCAGAGCGCAGATACCAAATACTGTTCTTCTAGTGTAG
CCGTAGTTAGGCCACCACTTCAAGAACTCTGTAGCACCGCCTACATACCTCGCTCTGCTAATCCTGTTAC
CAGTGGCTGCTGCCAGTGGCGATAAGTCGTGTCTTACCGGGTTGGACTCAAGACGATAGTTACCGGATAA
GGCGCAGCGGTCGGGCTGAACGGGGGGTTCGTGCACACAGCCCAGCTTGGAGCGAACGACCTACACCGAA
CTGAGATACCTACAGCGTGAGCTATGAGAAAGCGCCACGCTTCCCGAAGGGAGAAAGGCGGACAGGTATC
CGGTAAGCGGCAGGGTCGGAACAGGAGAGCGCACGAGGGAGCTTCCAGGGGGAAACGCCTGGTATCTTTA
TAGTCCTGTCGGGTTTCGCCACCTCTGACTTGAGCGTCGATTTTTGTGATGCTCGTCAGGGGGGCGGAGC
CTATGGAAAAACGCCAGCAACGCGGCCTTTTTACGGTTCCTGGCCTTTTGCTGGCCTTTTGCTCACATGT
